Addgene plasmid #169721: SPOP-V5 (BTB)
Purpose: Mammalian Expression of mouse SPOP-BTB (L186D, L190D, L193D, I217K)
Depositing lab: Tanja Mittag. Depositing organization: St. Jude Children's Research Hospital. Publication: Cancer Mutations of the Tumor Suppressor SPOP Disrupt the Formation of Active, Phase-Separated Compartments. Bouchard JJ, Otero JH, Scott DC, Szulc E, Martin EW, Sabri N, Granata D, Marzahn MR, Lindorff-Larsen K, Salvatella X, Schulman BA, Mittag T. Mol Cell. 2018 Oct 4;72(1):19-36.e8. doi: 10.1016/j.molcel.2018.08.027. Epub 2018 Sep 20. PubMed 30244836.
Backbone
  Vector backbone: pCDNA.3
  Backbone manufacturer: Invitrogen
  Vector type: Mammalian Expression
Growth in bacteria
  Bacterial resistance: Ampicillin, 100 μg/mL
  Growth temperature: 37°C
  Growth strain: DH5alpha
  Copy number: High Copy
Gene/Insert
  Gene/Insert name: SPOP
  Species: M. musculus (mouse)
  Insert size (bp): 1170
  Mutation: L186D, L190D, L193D, I217K
  Entrez Gene: Spop (a.k.a. Pcif1, TEF2)
  Promoter: CMV
  Tag / fusion protein: V5 (N terminal on insert)
  Cloning method: Gateway Cloning
Terms and licenses: Academic/Nonprofit Terms; Industry Terms: Not Available to Industry
How to cite: SPOP-V5 (BTB) was a gift from Tanja Mittag (Addgene plasmid # 169721 ; http://n2t.net/addgene:169721 ; RRID:Addgene_169721)
