[The description below was written by a language model from this plasmid's Addgene catalogue record and pLannotate feature annotations shown in this document.]
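Description:
SPOP-V5 (BTB) is a mammalian expression plasmid built on the Invitrogen pcDNA3-type backbone by Gateway cloning. It carries mouse Spop (speckle-type POZ protein) with four substitutions: L186D, L190D, L193D and I217K. In bacteria it is maintained as a high-copy plasmid through a ColE1/pUC-type origin and selected with ampicillin via the β-lactamase gene. An f1 origin is also present, along with remnants of lac promoter/operator and lacI sequence from the backbone.

The insert is driven by the human CMV immediate-early enhancer and promoter, followed by a T7 promoter. The open reading frame begins with a V5 epitope tag fused directly to the N terminus of SPOP and ends at a bovine growth hormone polyadenylation signal. The annotation software matched the coding region to human SPOP, whereas the catalogue lists the species as mouse. The short fragments labelled HIV-1 LTR, SV40 promoter and ble are probably incidental similarity hits rather than functional elements. A separate SV40 early promoter–neomycin phosphotransferse–SV40 poly(A) cassette allows G418 selection of stably transfected mammalian cells.

SPOP is the substrate adaptor of a cullin-3–RING ubiquitin ligase. The construct name and stated purpose place the four mutations in its BTB domain, though the record does not spell out their functional effect. The associated study concerns how cancer mutations in SPOP disrupt the formation of active, phase-separated compartments. In that context the plasmid would serve to express a V5-detectable BTB-mutant SPOP in cultured mammalian cells for comparison with other SPOP variants in localisation, assembly or ubiquitination assays.
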