Features (pLannotate 1.2.2; 21 found; start..end, strand, type, name):
    196..784     -  rep_origin     ori: high-copy-number ColE1/pMB1/pBR322/pUC origin of replication
    955..1815    -  CDS            AmpR: β-lactamase; bla; confers resistance to ampicillin, carbenicillin, and related antibiotics
   1816..1920    -  promoter       AmpR promoter: bla
   1979..2031    -  misc_feature   bom (fragment): basis of mobility region from pBR322
   2186..2565    +  enhancer       CMV enhancer: human cytomegalovirus immediate early enhancer
   2566..2769    +  promoter       CMV promoter: human cytomegalovirus (CMV) immediate early promoter
   2765..2798    +  LTR            5' LTR (truncated) (fragment): truncated 5' long terminal repeat (LTR) from HIV-1
   2814..2832    +  promoter       T7 promoter: promoter for bacteriophage T7 RNA polymerase
   2922..2963    +  CDS            V5 tag: epitope tag from simian virus 5
   2964..4085    +  CDS            SPOP: SPOP_HUMAN - Experimental evidence at protein level: Swiss-Prot protein existence level 1. Component of a cullin-RING-based BCR (BTB-CUL3-RBX1) E3 ubiquitin-protein ligase complex that mediates the ubiquitination of target proteins, leading most often to their proteasomal degradation. In complex with CUL3, involved in ubiquitination and proteasomal degradation of BRMS1, DAXX, PDX1/IPF1, GLI2 and GLI3. In complex with CUL3, involved in ubiquitination of MACROH2A1 and BMI1; this does not lead to their proteasomal degradation. Inhibits transcriptional activation of PDX1/IPF1 targets, such as insu
   4126..4350    +  polyA_signal   bGH poly(A) signal: bovine growth hormone polyadenylation signal
   4354..4375    +  promoter       SV40 promoter (fragment): SV40 enhancer and early promoter
   4396..4824    +  rep_origin     f1 ori (sequence partly withheld): f1 bacteriophage origin of replication; arrow indicates direction of (+) strand synthesis
   4838..5167    +  promoter       SV40 promoter: SV40 enhancer and early promoter
   5234..6025    +  CDS            neo: KKA2_KLEPN - Also known as kan, nptII. Experimental evidence at protein level: Swiss-Prot protein existence level 1. Resistance to kanamycin, neomycin, paromomycin, ribostamycin, butirosin and gentamicin B. From Klebsiella pneumoniae.
   6049..6207    +  CDS            ble (fragment): BLE_KLEPN - Experimental evidence at protein level: Swiss-Prot protein existence level 1. Binding protein with a strong affinity to the bleomycin family of antibiotics. Binds to CL990; an antimitotic-antibiotic compound. From Klebsiella pneumoniae.
   6202..6323    +  polyA_signal   SV40 poly(A) signal: SV40 polyadenylation signal
   6396..6412    -  protein_bind   lac operator: The lac repressor binds to the lac operator to inhibit transcription in E. coli. This inhibition can be relieved by adding lactose or isopropyl-β-D-thiogalactopyranoside (IPTG). lac repressor encoded by lacI
   6420..6450    -  promoter       lac promoter: promoter for the E. coli lac operon
   6465..6486    -  protein_bind   CAP binding site: CAP binding activates transcription in the presence of cAMP. E. coli catabolite activator protein
   6499..13      -  CDS            lacI (fragment) (across the origin): lac repressor; lacI; The lac repressor binds to the lac operator to inhibit transcription in E. coli. This inhibition can be relieved by adding lactose or isopropyl-β-D-thiogalactopyranoside (IPTG).
>Addgene plasmid #169721 | SPOP-V5 (BTB) | addgene full sequence | sequence record 334854 | Addgene NGS Result
GCGTATTGGGCGCTCTTCCGCTTCCTCGCTCACTGACTCGCTGCGCTCGGTCGTTCGGCTGCGGCGAGCG
GTATCAGCTCACTCAAAGGCGGTAATACGGTTATCCACAGAATCAGGGGATAACGCAGGAAAGAACATGT
GAGCAAAAGGCCAGCAAAAGGCCAGGAACCGTAAAAAGGCCGCGTTGCTGGCGTTTTTCCATAGGCTCCG
CCCCCCTGACGAGCATCACAAAAATCGACGCTCAAGTCAGAGGTGGCGAAACCCGACAGGACTATAAAGA
TACCAGGCGTTTCCCCCTGGAAGCTCCCTCGTGCGCTCTCCTGTTCCGACCCTGCCGCTTACCGGATACC
TGTCCGCCTTTCTCCCTTCGGGAAGCGTGGCGCTTTCTCATAGCTCACGCTGTAGGTATCTCAGTTCGGT
GTAGGTCGTTCGCTCCAAGCTGGGCTGTGTGCACGAACCCCCCGTTCAGCCCGACCGCTGCGCCTTATCC
GGTAACTATCGTCTTGAGTCCAACCCGGTAAGACACGACTTATCGCCACTGGCAGCAGCCACTGGTAACA
GGATTAGCAGAGCGAGGTATGTAGGCGGTGCTACAGAGTTCTTGAAGTGGTGGCCTAACTACGGCTACAC
TAGAAGAACAGTATTTGGTATCTGCGCTCTGCTGAAGCCAGTTACCTTCGGAAAAAGAGTTGGTAGCTCT
TGATCCGGCAAACAAACCACCGCTGGTAGCGGTGGTTTTTTTGTTTGCAAGCAGCAGATTACGCGCAGAA
AAAAAGGATCTCAAGAAGATCCTTTGATCTTTTCTACGGGGTCTGACGCTCAGTGGAACGAAAACTCACG
TTAAGGGATTTTGGTCATGAGATTATCAAAAAGGATCTTCACCTAGATCCTTTTAAATTAAAAATGAAGT
TTTAAATCAATCTAAAGTATATATGAGTAAACTTGGTCTGACAGTTACCAATGCTTAATCAGTGAGGCAC
CTATCTCAGCGATCTGTCTATTTCGTTCATCCATAGTTGCCTGACTCCCCGTCGTGTAGATAACTACGAT
ACGGGAGGGCTTACCATCTGGCCCCAGTGCTGCAATGATACCGCGAGACCCACGCTCACCGGCTCCAGAT
TTATCAGCAATAAACCAGCCAGCCGGAAGGGCCGAGCGCAGAAGTGGTCCTGCAACTTTATCCGCCTCCA
TCCAGTCTATTAATTGTTGCCGGGAAGCTAGAGTAAGTAGTTCGCCAGTTAATAGTTTGCGCAACGTTGT
TGCCATTGCTACAGGCATCGTGGTGTCACGCTCGTCGTTTGGTATGGCTTCATTCAGCTCCGGTTCCCAA
CGATCAAGGCGAGTTACATGATCCCCCATGTTGTGCAAAAAAGCGGTTAGCTCCTTCGGTCCTCCGATCG
TTGTCAGAAGTAAGTTGGCCGCAGTGTTATCACTCATGGTTATGGCAGCACTGCATAATTCTCTTACTGT
CATGCCATCCGTAAGATGCTTTTCTGTGACTGGTGAGTACTCAACCAAGTCATTCTGAGAATAGTGTATG
CGGCGACCGAGTTGCTCTTGCCCGGCGTCAATACGGGATAATACCGCGCCACATAGCAGAACTTTAAAAG
TGCTCATCATTGGAAAACGTTCTTCGGGGCGAAAACTCTCAAGGATCTTACCGCTGTTGAGATCCAGTTC
GATGTAACCCACTCGTGCACCCAACTGATCTTCAGCATCTTTTACTTTCACCAGCGTTTCTGGGTGAGCA
AAAACAGGAAGGCAAAATGCCGCAAAAAAGGGAATAAGGGCGACACGGAAATGTTGAATACTCATACTCT
TCCTTTTTCAATATTATTGAAGCATTTATCAGGGTTATTGTCTCATGAGCGGATACATATTTGAATGTAT
TTAGAAAAATAAACAAATAGGGGTTCCGCGCACATTTCCCCGAAAAGTGCCACCTGACGTCGACGGATCG
GGAGATCTCCCGATCCCCTATGGTGCACTCTCAGTACAATCTGCTCTGATGCCGCATAGTTAAGCCAGTA
TCTGCTCCCTGCTTGTGTGTTGGAGGTCGCTGAGTAGTGCGCGAGCAAAATTTAAGCTACAACAAGGCAA
GGCTTGACCGACAATTGCATGAAGAATCTGCTTAGGGTTAGGCGTTTTGCGCTGCTTCGCGATGTACGGG
CCAGATATACGCGTTGACATTGATTATTGACTAGTTATTAATAGTAATCAATTACGGGGTCATTAGTTCA
TAGCCCATATATGGAGTTCCGCGTTACATAACTTACGGTAAATGGCCCGCCTGGCTGACCGCCCAACGAC
CCCCGCCCATTGACGTCAATAATGACGTATGTTCCCATAGTAACGCCAATAGGGACTTTCCATTGACGTC
AATGGGTGGAGTATTTACGGTAAACTGCCCACTTGGCAGTACATCAAGTGTATCATATGCCAAGTACGCC
CCCTATTGACGTCAATGACGGTAAATGGCCCGCCTGGCATTATGCCCAGTACATGACCTTATGGGACTTT
CCTACTTGGCAGTACATCTACGTATTAGTCATCGCTATTACCATGGTGATGCGGTTTTGGCAGTACATCA
ATGGGCGTGGATAGCGGTTTGACTCACGGGGATTTCCAAGTCTCCACCCCATTGACGTCAATGGGAGTTT
GTTTTGGCACCAAAATCAACGGGACTTTCCAAAATGTCGTAACAACTCCGCCCCATTGACGCAAATGGGC
GGTAGGCGTGTACGGTGGGAGGTCTATATAAGCAGAGCTCTCTGGCTAACTAGAGAACCCACTGCTTACT
GGCTTATCGAAATTAATACGACTCACTATAGGGAGACCCAAGCTGGCTAGCGTTTAAACTTAAGCTTGGT
ACCGAGCTCGGATCCACTAGTCCAGTGTGGTGGAATTCTGCAGATATCATGGGTAAGCCTATCCCTAACC
CTCTCCTCGGTCTCGATTCTACGATGTCAAGGGTTCCAAGTCCTCCACCTCCGGCAGAAATGTCGAGTGG
TCCCGTTGCCGAGAGCTGGTGCTATACACAGATCAAGGTAGTGAAGTTCTCCTACATGTGGACCATCAAT
AACTTTAGTTTTTGCCGGGAGGAAATGGGTGAAGTCATAAAAAGTTCAACTTTTTCATCAGGAGCCAATG
ATAAACTGAAATGGTGTTTGCGAGTAAACCCGAAAGGGCTAGATGAAGAAAGCAAAGATTACCTGTCGCT
TTACCTGTTGTTGGTCAGCTGTCCAAAGAGTGAAGTTCGGGCAAAGTTCAAGTTCTCCATCCTGAATGCC
AAGGGAGAAGAAACCAAAGCTATGGAGAGTCAGCGAGCTTATAGGTTCGTGCAAGGCAAAGACTGGGGAT
TCAAAAAATTCATCCGCAGAGATTTTCTCTTGGACGAGGCCAATGGGCTTCTCCCTGATGACAAGCTCAC
CCTCTTCTGTGAGGTGAGTGTAGTACAAGACTCTGTCAATATTTCTGGGCAGAATACTATGAACATGGTA
AAGGTTCCTGAATGCCGGGACGCAGATGAGGACGGAGGGGATTGGGAGAACTCTCGATTCACCGACTGCT
GCTTGTGTGTGGCTGGTCAAGAATTCCAGGCTCACAAGGCTAAGTTAGCAGCTCGTTCTCCAGTCTTCAG
TGCCATGTTTGAACATGAAATGGAGGAGAGCAAAAAGAATCGGGTTGAGATTAACGACGTGGAGCCTGAG
GTGTTTAAGGAGATGATGTGCTTCATCTACACGGGGAAGGCGCCGAACCTCGACAAGATGGCTGACGACT
TGCTGGCAGCTGCCGATAAGTACGCCCTGGAGCGTCTGAAGGTCATGTGTGAGGACGCCCTCTGCAGTAA
CCTCTCTGTGGAGAACGCTGCAGAGATTCTCATCCTGGCTGACCTCCACAGCGCAGATCAGCTGAAGACG
CAGGCAGTTGATTTCATCAACTATCATGCTTCGGATGTCTTGGAGACCTCTGGGTGGAAGTCAATGGTGG
TGTCACATCCCCACTTAGTGGCAGAAGCATACCGTTCTCTGGCTTCAGCACAGTGCCCTTTCCTGGGGCC
CCCACGCAAACGCCTGAAGCAATCCTAATCTAGAGGGCCCGTTTAAACCCGCTGATCAGCCTCGACTGTG
CCTTCTAGTTGCCAGCCATCTGTTGTTTGCCCCTCCCCCGTGCCTTCCTTGACCCTGGAAGGTGCCACTC
CCACTGTCCTTTCCTAATAAAATGAGGAAATTGCATCGCATTGTCTGAGTAGGTGTCATTCTATTCTGGG
GGGTGGGGTGGGGCAGGACAGCAAGGGGGAGGATTGGGAAGACAATAGCAGGCATGCTGGGGATGCGGTG
GGCTCTATGGCTTCTGAGGCGGAAAGAACCAGCTGGGGCTCTAGGGGGTATCCCC
[124 nt withheld, positions 4396-4519]
C
[91 nt withheld, positions 4521-4611]
A
[49 nt withheld, positions 4613-4661]
CCTTTGACGTTGGAGTCCACGTTCTTT
[37 nt withheld, positions 4689-4725]
ACCCTATCTCGGTCTATTCTTTTGATTTATAAGGGATTTTGCCGATTTCGGCCTATTGGTTAAAAAATGA
GCTGATTTAACAAAAATTTAACGCGAATTAATTCTGTGGAATGTGTGTCAGTTAGGGTGTGGAAAGTCCC
CAGGCTCCCCAGCAGGCAGAAGTATGCAAAGCATGCATCTCAATTAGTCAGCAACCAGGTGTGGAAAGTC
CCCAGGCTCCCCAGCAGGCAGAAGTATGCAAAGCATGCATCTCAATTAGTCAGCAACCATAGTCCCGCCC
CTAACTCCGCCCATCCCGCCCCTAACTCCGCCCAGTTCCGCCCATTCTCCGCCCCATGGCTGACTAATTT
TTTTTATTTATGCAGAGGCCGAGGCCGCCTCTGCCTCTGAGCTATTCCAGAAGTAGTGAGGAGGCTTTTT
TGGAGGCCTAGGCTTTTGCAAAAAGCTCCCGGGAGCTTGTATATCCATTTTCGGATCTGATCAAGAGACA
GGATGAGGATCGTTTCGCATGATTGAACAAGATGGATTGCACGCAGGTTCTCCGGCCGCTTGGGTGGAGA
GGCTATTCGGCTATGACTGGGCACAACAGACAATCGGCTGCTCTGATGCCGCCGTGTTCCGGCTGTCAGC
GCAGGGGCGCCCGGTTCTTTTTGTCAAGACCGACCTGTCCGGTGCCCTGAATGAACTGCAGGACGAGGCA
GCGCGGCTATCGTGGCTGGCCACGACGGGCGTTCCTTGCGCAGCTGTGCTCGACGTTGTCACTGAAGCGG
GAAGGGACTGGCTGCTATTGGGCGAAGTGCCGGGGCAGGATCTCCTGTCATCTCACCTTGCTCCTGCCGA
GAAAGTATCCATCATGGCTGATGCAATGCGGCGGCTGCATACGCTTGATCCGGCTACCTGCCCATTCGAC
CACCAAGCGAAACATCGCATCGAGCGAGCACGTACTCGGATGGAAGCCGGTCTTGTCGATCAGGATGATC
TGGACGAAGAGCATCAGGGGCTCGCGCCAGCCGAACTGTTCGCCAGGCTCAAGGCGCGCATGCCCGACGG
CGAGGATCTCGTCGTGACCCATGGCGATGCCTGCTTGCCGAATATCATGGTGGAAAATGGCCGCTTTTCT
GGATTCATCGACTGTGGCCGGCTGGGTGTGGCGGACCGCTATCAGGACATAGCGTTGGCTACCCGTGATA
TTGCTGAAGAGCTTGGCGGCGAATGGGCTGACCGCTTCCTCGTGCTTTACGGTATCGCCGCTCCCGATTC
GCAGCGCATCGCCTTCTATCGCCTTCTTGACGAGTTCTTCTGAGCGGGACTCTGGGGTTCGAAATGACCG
ACCAAGCGACGCCCAACCTGCCATCACGAGATTTCGATTCCACCGCCGCCTTCTATGAAAGGTTGGGCTT
CGGAATCGTTTTCCGGGACGCCGGCTGGATGATCCTCCAGCGCGGGGATCTCATGCTGGAGTTCTTCGCC
CACCCCAACTTGTTTATTGCAGCTTATAATGGTTACAAATAAAGCAATAGCATCACAAATTTCACAAATA
AAGCATTTTTTTCACTGCATTCTAGTTGTGGTTTGTCCAAACTCATCAATGTATCTTATCATGTCTGTAT
ACCGTCGACCTCTAGCTAGAGCTTGGCGTAATCATGGTCATAGCTGTTTCCTGTGTGAAATTGTTATCCG
CTCACAATTCCACACAACATACGAGCCGGAAGCATAAAGTGTAAAGCCTGGGGTGCCTAATGAGTGAGCT
AACTCACATTAATTGCGTTGCGCTCACTGCCCGCTTTCCAGTCGGGAAACCTGTCGTGCCAGCTGCATTA
ATGAATCGGCCAACGCGCGGGGAGAGGCGGTTT
