>Addgene plasmid #169721 | SPOP-V5 (BTB) | depositor partial sequence | sequence record 331063 | SPOP-V5 (BTB) sequence 1897 bps
ATTGACGCAAATGGGCGGTAGGCGTGTACGGTGGGAGGTCTATATAAGCAGAGCTCTCTGGCTAACTAGA
GAACCCACTGCTTACTGGCTTATCGAAATTAATACGACTCACTATAGGGAGACCCAAGCTGGCTAGCGTT
TAAACTTAAGCTTGGTACCGAGCTCGGATCCACTAGTCCAGTGTGGTGGAATTCTGCAGATATCATGGGT
AAGCCTATCCCTAACCCTCTCCTCGGTCTCGATTCTACGATGTCAAGGGTTCCAAGTCCTCCACCTCCGG
CAGAAATGTCGAGTGGTCCCGTTGCCGAGAGCTGGTGCTATACACAGATCAAGGTAGTGAAGTTCTCCTA
CATGTGGACCATCAATAACTTTAGTTTTTGCCGGGAGGAAATGGGTGAAGTCATAAAAAGTTCAACTTTT
TCATCAGGAGCCAATGATAAACTGAAATGGTGTTTGCGAGTAAACCCGAAAGGGCTAGATGAAGAAAGCA
AAGATTACCTGTCGCTTTACCTGTTGTTGGTCAGCTGTCCAAAGAGTGAAGTTCGGGCAAAGTTCAAGTT
CTCCATCCTGAATGCCAAGGGAGAAGAAACCAAAGCTATGGAGAGTCAGCGAGCTTATAGGTTCGTGCAA
GGCAAAGACTGGGGATTCAAAAAATTCATCCGCAGAGATTTTCTCTTGGACGAGGCCAATGGGCTTCTCC
CTGATGACAAGCTCACCCTCTTCTGTGAGGTGAGTGTAGTACAAGACTCTGTCAATATTTCTGGGCAGAA
TACTATGAACATGGTAAAGGTTCCTGAATGCCGGGACGCAGATGAGGACGGAGGGGATTGGGAGAACTCT
CGATTCACCGACTGCTGCTTGTGTGTGGCTGGTCAAGAATTCCAGGCTCACAAGGCTAAGTTAGCAGCTC
GTTCTCCAGTCTTCAGTGCCATGTTTGAACATGAAATGGAGGAGAGCAAAAAGAATCGGGTTGAGATTAA
CGACGTGGAGCCTGAGGTGTTTAAGGAGATGATGTGCTTCATCTACACGGGGAAGGCGCCGAACCTCGAC
AAGATGGCTGACGACTTGCTGGCAGCTGCCGATAAGTACGCCCTGGAGCGTCTGAAGGTCATGTGTGAGG
ACGCCCTCTGCAGTAACCTCTCTGTGGAGAACGCTGCAGAGATTCTCATCCTGGCTGACCTCCACAGCGC
AGATCAGCTGAAGACGCAGGCAGTTGATTTCATCAACTATCATGCTTCGGATGTCTTGGAGACCTCTGGG
TGGAAGTCAATGGTGGTGTCACATCCCCACTTAGTGGCAGAAGCATACCGTTCTCTGGCTTCAGCACAGT
GCCCTTTCCTGGGGCCCCCACGCAAACGCCTGAAGCAATCCTAATCTAGAGGGCCCGTTTAAACCCGCTG
ATCAGCCTCGACTGTGCCTTCTAGTTGCCAGCCATCTGTTGTTTGCCCCTCCCCCGTGCCTTCCTTGACC
CTGGAAGGTGCCACTCCCACTGTCCTTTCCTAATAAAATGAGGAAATTGCATCGCATTGTCTGAGTAGGT
GTCATTCTATTCTGGGGGGTGGGGTGGGGCAGGACAGCAAGGGGGAGGATTGGGAAGACAATAGCAGGCA
TGCTGGGGATGCGGTGGGCTCTATGGCTTCTGAGGCGGAAAGAACCAGCTGGGGCTCTAGGGGGTATCCC
C
[124 nt withheld, positions 1682-1805]
C
[91 nt withheld, positions 1807-1897]
